>Addgene plasmid #231345 | pAAV.CAG-NLS-EGFP-WPRE-SV40pA-T7-T3-BC(p1-14) | addgene full sequence | sequence record 461305 | Addgene NGS Result
CTACCAGCGGTGGTTTGTTTGCCGGATCAAGAGCTACCAACTCTTTTTCCGAAGGTAACTGGCTTCAGCA
GAGCGCAGATACCAAATACTGTTCTTCTAGTGTAGCCGTAGTTAGGCCACCACTTCAAGAACTCTGTAGC
ACCGCCTACATACCTCGCTCTGCTAATCCTGTTACCAGTGGCTGCTGCCAGTGGCGATAAGTCGTGTCTT
ACCGGGTTGGACTCAAGACGATAGTTACCGGATAAGGCGCAGCGGTCGGGCTGAACGGGGGGTTCGTGCA
CACAGCCCAGCTTGGAGCGAACGACCTACACCGAACTGAGATACCTACAGCGTGAGCTATGAGAAAGCGC
CACGCTTCCCGAAGGGAGAAAGGCGGACAGGTATCCGGTAAGCGGCAGGGTCGGAACAGGAGAGCGCACG
AGGGAGCTTCCAGGGGGAAACGCCTGGTATCTTTATAGTCCTGTCGGGTTTCGCCACCTCTGACTTGAGC
GTCGATTTTTGTGATGCTCGTCAGGGGGGCGGAGCCTATGGAAAAACGCCAGCAACGCGGCCTTTTTACG
GTTCCTGGCCTTTTGCTGGCCTTTTGCTCACATGTAATAAACACACACACACCAACAACCGTGGTTGGTT
GTTGTGTTGGTTTATTCTCGAGTTGGCCACTCCCTCTCTGCGCGCTCGCTCGCTCACTGAGGCCGCCCGG
GCAAAGCCCGGGCGTCCTCAGTGAGCGAGCGAGCGCGCAGAGAGGGAGTGGCCAACTCCATCACTAGGGG
TTCCTACTAGTTATTAATAGTAATCAATTACGGGGTCATTAGTTCATAGCCCATATATGGAGTTCCGCGT
TACATAACTTACGGTAAATGGCCCGCCTGGCTGACCGCCCAACGACCCCCGCCCATTGACGTCAATAATG
ACGTATGTTCCCATAGTAACGCCAATAGGGACTTTCCATTGACGTCAATGGGTGGAGTATTTACGGTAAA
CTGCCCACTTGGCAGTACATCAAGTGTATCATATGCCAAGTACGCCCCCTATTGACGTCAATGACGGTAA
ATGGCCCGCCTGGCATTATGCCCAGTACATGACCTTATGGGACTTTCCTACTTGGCAGTACATCTACGTA
TTAGTCATCGCTATTACCATGGTCGAGGTGAGCCCCACGTTCTGCTTCACTCTCCCCATCTCCCCCCCCT
CCCCACCCCCAATTTTGTATTTATTTATTTTTTAATTATTTTGTGCAGCGATGGGGGCGGGGGGGGGGGG
GGGGCGCGCGCCAGGCGGGGCGGGGCGGGGCGAGGGGCGGGGCGGGGCGAGGCGGAGAGGTGCGGCGGCA
GCCAATCAGAGCGGCGCGCTCCGAAAGTTTCCTTTTATGGCGAGGCGGCGGCGGCGGCGGCCCTATAAAA
AGCGAAGCGCGCGGCGGGCGGGAGTCGCTGCGCGCTGCCTTCGCCCCGTGCCCCGCTCCGCCGCCGCCTC
GCGCCGCCCGCCCCGGCTCTGACTGACCGCGTTACTCCCACAGGTGAGCGGGCGGGACGGCCCTTCTCCT
CCGGGCTGTAATTAGCGCTTGGTTTAATGACGGCTTGTTTCTTTTCTGTGGCTGCGTGAAAGCCTTGAGG
GGCTCCGGGAGCGCCGGCAGGAAGGAAATGGGCGGGGAGGGCCTTCGTGCGTCGCCGCGCCGCCGTCCCC
TTCTCCCTCTCCAGCCTCGGGGCTGTCCGCGGGGGGACGGCTGCCTTCGGGGGGGACGGGGCAGGGCGGG
GTTCGGCTTCTGGCGTGTGACCGGCGGCTCTAGAGCCTCTGCTAACCATGTTCATGCCTTCTTCTTTTTC
CTACAGCTCCTGGGCAACGTGCTGGTTATTGTGCTGTCTCATCATTTTGGCAAAGAATTGCGGCCGCCAC
CATGGGAAGCCCAAAGAAGAAGCGTAAGGTAATGGTGAGCAAGGGCGAGGAGCTGTTCACCGGGGTGGTG
CCCATCCTGGTCGAGCTGGACGGCGACGTAAACGGCCACAAGTTCAGCGTGTCCGGCGAGGGCGAGGGCG
ATGCCACCTACGGCAAGCTGACCCTGAAGTTCATCTGCACCACCGGCAAGCTGCCCGTGCCCTGGCCCAC
CCTCGTGACCACCCTGACCTACGGCGTGCAGTGCTTCAGCCGCTACCCCGACCACATGAAGCAGCACGAC
TTCTTCAAGTCCGCCATGCCCGAAGGCTACGTCCAGGAGCGCACCATCTTCTTCAAGGACGACGGCAACT
ACAAGACCCGCGCCGAGGTGAAGTTCGAGGGCGACACCCTGGTGAACCGCATCGAGCTGAAGGGCATCGA
CTTCAAGGAGGACGGCAACATCCTGGGGCACAAGCTGGAGTACAACTACAACAGCCACAACGTCTATATC
ATGGCCGACAAGCAGAAGAACGGCATCAAGGTGAACTTCAAGATCCGCCACAACATCGAGGACGGCAGCG
TGCAGCTCGCCGACCACTACCAGCAGAACACCCCCATCGGCGACGGCCCCGTGCTGCTGCCCGACAACCA
CTACCTGAGCACCCAGTCCGCCCTGAGCAAAGACCCCAACGAGAAGCGCGATCACATGGTCCTGCTGGAG
TTCGTGACCGCCGCCGGGATCACTCTCGGCATGGACGAGCTGTACAAGGGAAGCCCCAAGAAAAAGCGGA
AGGTGTAAGGATCCTAATCAACCTCTGGATTACAAAATTTGTGAAAGATTGACTGGTATTCTTAACTATG
TTGCTCCTTTTACGCTATGTGGATACGCTGCTTTAATGCCTTTGTATCATGCTATTGCTTCCCGTATGGC
TTTCATTTTCTCCTCCTTGTATAAATCCTGGTTGCTGTCTCTTTATGAGGAGTTGTGGCCCGTTGTCAGG
CAACGTGGCGTGGTGTGCACTGTGTTTGCTGACGCAACCCCCACTGGTTGGGGCATTGCCACCACCTGTC
AGCTCCTTTCCGGGACTTTCGCTTTCCCCCTCCCTATTGCCACGGCGGAACTCATCGCCGCCTGCCTTGC
CCGCTGCTGGACAGGGGCAAGGCTGTTGGGCACTGACAATTCCGTGGTGTTGTCGGGGAAATCATCGTCC
TTTCCTTGGCTGCTCGCCTGTGTTGCCACCTGGATTCTGCGCGGGACGTCCTTCTGCTACGTCCCTTCGG
CCCTCAATCCAGCGGACCTTCCTTCCCGCGGCCTGCTGCCGGCTCTGCGGCCTCTTCCGCGTCTTCGCCT
TCGCCCTCAGACGAGTCGGATCTCCCTTTGGGCCGCCTCCCCGCCTGGTACCTTCGAGCAGACATGATAA
GATACATTGATGAGTTTGGACAAACCACAACTAGAATGCAGTGAAAAAAATGCTTTATTTGTGAAATTTG
TGATGCTATTGCTTTATTTGTAACCATTATAAGCTGCAATAAACAAGTTAACAACAACAATTGCATTCAT
TTTATGTTTCAGGTTCAGGGGGAGATGTGGGAGGTTTTTTAAAGCAAGTAAAACCTCTACAAATGTGGTA
AAATCAAGCGACAGCTTGTCTCTCCAGATGCTCTTGGGCCATCTTCCACATCGTCCGTAGCAGCCTTGGC
AATTTGCCATCACTGGCAAATACACATAAATCCAATGAATACGGTTACCACCATCACATTACCATGCAGG
TACACAGCAAGAATTGACGTTGGCATATCACATGGTGTAATAACCCCACTTGTGAAACAACCCAGAATAA
GGTACAAGGCGGAAATGTCGTCATTCTAAAATAAAAGGCATGGCCAGGAATTTGTCTAATACCGGGAACT
TAAATTCAGCTTGAACACCAGTCGCAAAAAATTCAAAGAAAGTGATTCAGGTTCGGGTTCGTGGATTGGA
ACAGCTTCTTTTGTTTCAGTGATGAGAGAATCCTCCTGTCACCCTTTAGTGAGGGTTAATTCTCGAGTCT
CCCTATAGTGAGTCGTATTAATTCCCTTAGGAACCCCTAGTGATGGAGTTGGCCACTCCCTCTCTGCGCG
CTCGCTCGCTCACTGAGGCCGGGCGACCAAAGGTCGCCCGACGCCCGGGCTTTGCCCGGGCGGCCTCAGT
GAGCGAGCGAGCGCGCAGAGAGGGAGTGGCCAAGCTAGCGGGCGATTAAGGAAAGGGCTAGATCATTCTT
GAAGACGAAAGGGCCTCGTGATACGCCTATTTTTATAGGTTAATGTCATGATAATAATGGTTTCTTAGAC
GTCAGGTGGCACTTTTCGGGGAAATGTGCGCGGAACCCCTATTTGTTTATTTTTCTAAATACATTCAAAT
ATGTATCCGCTCATGAGACAATAACCCTGATAAATGCTTCAATAATATTGAAAAAGGAAGAGTATGAGTA
TTCAACATTTCCGTGTCGCCCTTATTCCCTTTTTTGCGGCATTTTGCCTTCCTGTTTTTGCTCACCCAGA
AACGCTGGTGAAAGTAAAAGATGCTGAAGATCAGTTGGGTGCACGAGTGGGTTACATCGAACTGGATCTC
AACAGCGGTAAGATCCTTGAGAGTTTTCGCCCCGAAGAACGTTTTCCAATGATGAGCACTTTTAAAGTTC
TGCTATGTGGCGCGGTATTATCCCGTGTTGACGCCGGGCAAGAGCAACTCGGTCGCCGCATACACTATTC
TCAGAATGACTTGGTTGAGTACTCACCAGTCACAGAAAAGCATCTTACGGATGGCATGACAGTAAGAGAA
TTATGCAGTGCTGCCATAACCATGAGTGATAACACTGCGGCCAACTTACTTCTGACAACGATCGGAGGAC
CGAAGGAGCTAACCGCTTTTTTGCACAACATGGGGGATCATGTAACTCGCCTTGATCGTTGGGAACCGGA
GCTGAATGAAGCCATACCAAACGACGAGCGTGACACCACGATGCCTGTAGCAATGGCAACAACGTTGCGC
AAACTATTAACTGGCGAACTACTTACTCTAGCTTCCCGGCAACAATTAATAGACTGGATGGAGGCGGATA
AAGTTGCAGGACCACTTCTGCGCTCGGCCCTTCCGGCTGGCTGGTTTATTGCTGATAAATCTGGAGCCGG
TGAGCGTGGGTCTCGCGGTATCATTGCAGCACTGGGGCCAGATGGTAAGCCCTCCCGTATCGTAGTTATC
TACACGACGGGGAGTCAGGCAACTATGGATGAACGAAATAGACAGATCGCTGAGATAGGTGCCTCACTGA
TTAAGCATTGGTAACTGTCAGACCAAGTTTACTCATATATACTTTAGATTGATTTAAAACTTCATTTTTA
ATTTAAAAGGATCTAGGTGAAGATCCTTTTTGATAATCTCATGACCAAAATCCCTTAACGTGAGTTTTCG
TTCCACTGAGCGTCAGACCCCGTAGAAAAGATCAAAGGATCTTCTTGAGATCCTTTTTTTCTGCGCGTAA
TCTGCTGCTTGCAAACAAAAAAACCACCG
Features (pLannotate 1.2.2; 17 found; start..end, strand, type, name):
    650..695     +  repeat_region  AAV2 ITR (fragment): inverted terminal repeat of adeno-associated virus serotype 2 inverted
    716..775     -  repeat_region  AAV2 ITR (fragment): inverted terminal repeat of adeno-associated virus serotype 2 inverted
    838..1141    +  enhancer       CMV enhancer: human cytomegalovirus immediate early enhancer
   1143..1420    +  promoter       chicken β-actin promoter: No description available
   1421..1556    +  intron         hybrid intron (fragment): hybrid between chicken β-actin (CBA) and minute virus of mice (MMV) introns (Gray et al., 2011)
   1621..1826    +  intron         chimeric intron (fragment): chimera between introns from chicken β-actin and rabbit β-globin
   1824..1886    +  CDS            HBB (fragment): HBB_LEPEU - Experimental evidence at protein level: Swiss-Prot protein existence level 1. Involved in oxygen transport from the lung to the various peripheral tissues. From Lepus europaeus (European hare).
   1922..2638    +  CDS            EGFP: EGFP is a basic (constitutively fluorescent) green fluorescent protein published in 1996, derived from Aequorea victoria. It is reported to be a rapidly-maturing weak dimer with moderate acid sensitivity.
   2676..3264    +  misc_feature   WPRE: woodchuck hepatitis virus posttranscriptional regulatory element
   3288..3409    -  polyA_signal   SV40 poly(A) signal: SV40 polyadenylation signal
   3432..3500    -  CDS            large T antigen (fragment): large T antigen from SV40 (simian virus 40)
   3893..3911    -  promoter       T3 promoter: promoter for bacteriophage T3 RNA polymerase
   3922..3940    -  promoter       T7 promoter: promoter for bacteriophage T7 RNA polymerase
   3949..4078    +  repeat_region  AAV2 ITR (fragment): inverted terminal repeat of adeno-associated virus serotype 2 inverted
   4229..4333    +  promoter       AmpR promoter: bla
   4334..5194    +  CDS            AmpR: β-lactamase; bla; confers resistance to ampicillin, carbenicillin, and related antibiotics
   5365..534     +  rep_origin     ori (across the origin): high-copy-number ColE1/pMB1/pBR322/pUC origin of replication
