[The description below was written by a language model from this plasmid's Addgene catalogue record and pLannotate feature annotations shown in this document.]
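Description:
pAAV.CAG-NLS-EGFP-WPRE-SV40pA-T7-T3-BC(p1-14) is a 5.4 kb AAV transfer (cis) plasmid on a pAAV backbone, designed to be packaged as a single-stranded AAV genome. It is maintained in bacteria through a high-copy ColE1/pUC-type origin and an ampicillin resistance gene (β-lactamase with its own promoter). The record specifies a recombination-deficient cloning strain, as is common for ITR-containing plasmids. The packaged region is flanked by AAV2 inverted terminal repeats. The depositor notes that the left ITR carries a 22 bp deletion, consistent with its annotation as two short fragments, and reports no observed effect on vector production or function.

Between the ITRs sit two functional modules. The first is a reporter cassette in which the CAG promoter (CMV enhancer, chicken β-actin promoter and a chimeric β-actin/β-globin intron) drives EGFP. According to the name and depositor comments, the EGFP carries nuclear localization signals, although these are not annotated separately in the feature table. A WPRE follows the coding sequence to enhance transcript stability and expression, and an SV40 polyadenylation signal terminates the transcript.

The second module is the listed 425 bp insert, T7/T3-BC(p1-14), placed just inside the right ITR. It consists of bacteriophage T7 and T3 RNA polymerase promoters, annotated in reverse orientation relative to the EGFP cassette, so they point toward an unannotated region that presumably holds the barcode. The record states that these components allow the AAV genome to be tracked by the AAV-Zombie method. That fits phage polymerase transcription of the barcode from vector DNA for detection, although the record does not give details. The construct thus supports visualizing delivered vector genomes alongside nuclear EGFP expression in transduced cells.
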