Addgene plasmid #231345: pAAV.CAG-NLS-EGFP-WPRE-SV40pA-T7-T3-BC(p1-14)
Purpose: Single stranded AAV genome with components for tracking AAV genome via AAV-Zombie. Also expresses a nuclear localized EGFP from CAG promoter.
Depositing lab: Viviana Gradinaru. Depositing organization: California Institute of Technology. Publication: Spatial genomics of AAV vectors reveals mechanism of transcriptional crosstalk that enables targeted delivery of large genetic cargo. Coughlin GM, Borsos M, Barcelona BH, Appling N, Mayfield AMH, Mackey ED, Eser RA, Jackson CR, Chen X, Kumar SR, Gradinaru V. Nat Biotechnol. 2025 Mar 20. doi: 10.1038/s41587-025-02565-4. PubMed 40113953.
Backbone
  Vector backbone: pAAV
  Vector type: AAV
Growth in bacteria
  Bacterial resistance: Ampicillin, 100 μg/mL
  Growth temperature: 30°C
  Growth strain: NEB Stable
  Copy number: High Copy
Gene/Insert
  Gene/Insert name: T7/T3-BC(p1-14)
  Species: Other
  Insert size (bp): 425
  Cloning method: Gibson Cloning
Terms and licenses: Academic/Nonprofit Terms; Industry Terms: Not Available to Industry
Depositor comments: The left ITR in this construct contains a 22bp deletion. We have not observed this change to impact vector production or function. Also contains a CAG-driven EGFP with nuclear localization signals
How to cite: pAAV.CAG-NLS-EGFP-WPRE-SV40pA-T7-T3-BC(p1-14) was a gift from Viviana Gradinaru (Addgene plasmid # 231345 ; http://n2t.net/addgene:231345 ; RRID:Addgene_231345)
